>Addgene plasmid #30694 | pCS2_F1-GAC | depositor partial sequence | sequence record 44528 | pCS2_F1-GAC sequence 267 bps
GGTACCCGCCCATATGCTTGCCCTGTCGAGTCCTGTGACCGCCGCTTCAGTCTTAAGGGTAACCTCACCC
GTCACATCCGGATTCACACAGGCCAGAAGCCCTTCCAGTGTCGCATCTGCATGAGGAACTTCAGCCAGTC
TGGTGACCTCACCCGCCACATCCGCACCCACACAGGCGAGAAGCCTTTTGCATGCGACATCTGCGGCAGG
AAGTTCGCGCGCAGCGACAACCTCTCTGAGCACACCAAGATCCACACAGGTGGATCC
