>Addgene plasmid #30694 | pCS2_F1-GAC | addgene partial sequence | sequence record 44530 | SP6 5'-ATTTAGGTGACACTATAG-3'
GGATCTGCCACCATGGCTCCAAGAAGAAGCGTAAGGTAGACTACAAAGACCATGACGGTGATTATAAAGA
TCATGACATCGATTACAAGGATGACGATGACAAGGGTACCCGCCCATATGCTTGCCCTGTCGAGTCCTGT
GACCGCCGCTTCAGTCTTAAGGGTAACCTCACCCGTCACATCCGGATTCACACAGGCCAGAAGCCCTTCC
AGTGTCGCATCTGCATGAGGAACTTCAGCCAGTCTGGTGACCTCACCCGCCACATCCGCACCCACACAGG
CGAGAAGCCTTTTGCATGCGACATCTGCGGCAGGAAGTTCGCGCGCAGCGACAACCTCTCTGAGCACACC
AAGATCCACACAGGTGGATCCCAACTAGTCAAAAGTGAACTGGAGGAGAAGAAATCTGAACTTCGTCATA
AATTGAAATATGTGCCTCATGAATATATTGAATTAATTGAAATTGCCAGAAATTCCACTCAGGATAGAAT
TCTTGAAATGAAGGTAATGGAATTTTTTATGAAAGTTTATGGATATAGAGGTAAACATTTGGGTGGATCA
AGGAAACCGGACGGAGCAATTTATACTGTCGGATCTCCTATTGATTACGGTGTGATCGTGGATACTAAAG
CTTATAGCGGAGGTTATAATCTGCCAATTGGCCAAGCAGATGAAATGCAAGACTATGTCGAAGAAAATCA
AACACGAAACAAACATATCAACCCTAATGAATGGTGGAAAGTCTATCCATCTTCTGTAACGGAATTTAAG
TTTTTATTTGTGAGTGGTCACTTTAAAGGAAACTACAAAGCTCAGCTTACACGATTAAATCATATCACTA
ATTGTAATGGAGCTGTTCTTAGTGTAGAAGAGCTTTTAATTGGTGGAGAAAT
