[The description below was written by a language model from this plasmid's Addgene catalogue record.]
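Description:
pCS2_F1-GAC is a modified pCS2-based plasmid catalogued as an mRNA production vector and belonging to a collection used for modular assembly of zinc-finger nucleases for zebrafish. It is propagated in E. coli as a high-copy plasmid under ampicillin selection. The backbone without insert is listed as about 6.1 kb. No feature table accompanies the record, so the origin of replication, promoters and polyadenylation elements are not explicitly documented. However, an SP6 primer is listed as the 5′ sequencing primer. This fits the usual pCS2 layout, in which an SP6 promoter upstream of the cloning site allows in vitro transcription of mRNA.

The insert, "F1 GAC", is 267 bp, cloned between KpnI and BamHI sites that both remain intact, and carries an N-terminal FLAG epitope tag for detecting the encoded protein. The name, read alongside the associated work on modularly assembled zinc-finger nucleases, suggests a zinc-finger module for the finger 1 position that recognises the DNA triplet GAC, though the record does not spell this out. The record lists zebrafish as the species, which probably reflects the intended application rather than the origin of the coding sequence. The preserved flanking restriction sites would allow the module to be excised or combined with other finger modules to build multi-finger arrays. The record does not say whether a nuclease domain such as FokI is present in the modified backbone. The construct's likely use is as a building block for custom zinc-finger proteins whose mRNAs are made in vitro for targeted gene disruption in zebrafish.
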