Addgene plasmid #30694: pCS2_F1-GAC
Depositing lab: Nathan Lawson & Scot Wolfe. Depositing organization: University of Massachusetts, Worcester. Publication: Evaluation and application of modularly assembled zinc-finger nucleases in zebrafish. Zhu C, Smith T, McNulty J, Rayla AL, Lakshmanan A, Siekmann AF, Buffardi M, Meng X, Shin J, Padmanabhan A, Cifuentes D, Giraldez AJ, Look AT, Epstein JA, Lawson ND, Wolfe SA. Development. 2011 Oct;138(20):4555-64. 10.1242/dev.066779 PubMed 21937602.
Backbone
  Vector backbone: pCS2 (modified)
  Backbone size w/o insert (bp): 6141
  Vector type: mRNA production
Growth in bacteria
  Bacterial resistance: Ampicillin, 100 μg/mL
  Growth temperature: 37°C
  Growth strain: DH5alpha
  Growth instructions: XL1Blue
  Copy number: High Copy
Gene/Insert
  Gene/Insert name: F1 GAC
  Species: D. rerio (zebrafish)
  Insert size (bp): 267
  Tag / fusion protein: FLAG (N terminal on insert)
  Cloning method: Restriction Enzyme; 5′ cloning site KpnI (not destroyed); 3′ cloning site BamHI (not destroyed)
  Sequencing primers: 5′ SP6; 3′ attaaccctcactaaaggga
Terms and licenses: Academic/Nonprofit Terms; Industry Terms: Not Available to Industry
How to cite: pCS2_F1-GAC was a gift from Nathan Lawson & Scot Wolfe (Addgene plasmid # 30694 ; http://n2t.net/addgene:30694 ; RRID:Addgene_30694)
